Addgene plasmid #243904: pR6Ko2_FRTcamFRT
Purpose: GoldenBraid2.0 Flp recombinase excisable antibiotic resistance cassette in the grammar of an assembled transcription unit. Ready to be amplified to make gene knockouts.
Depositing lab: Christophe Herman. Depositing organization: Baylor College of Medicine. Publication: GoldenBraid2.0 E. coli: a comprehensive and characterized toolkit for enterics. Cooke MB, Welch KT, Ramirez LD, Wen AX, Marciano DC, Herman C. Synth Biol (Oxf). 2025 Aug 14;10(1):ysaf015. doi: 10.1093/synbio/ysaf015. eCollection 2025. PubMed 40927394.
Backbone
  Vector backbone: pR6K
  Vector type: Bacterial Expression
Growth in bacteria
  Bacterial resistance: Chloramphenicol, 25 μg/mL
  Growth temperature: 37°C
  Growth strain: Pir1
  Copy number: High Copy
Gene/Insert
  Gene/Insert name: cat
  Species: Synthetic
  Insert size (bp): 929
  Cloning method: Golden Gate
Terms and licenses: Academic/Nonprofit Terms; Industry Terms: Not Available to Industry
How to cite: pR6Ko2_FRTcamFRT was a gift from Christophe Herman (Addgene plasmid # 243904 ; http://n2t.net/addgene:243904 ; RRID:Addgene_243904)
