[The description below was written by a language model from this plasmid's Addgene catalogue record and pLannotate feature annotations shown in this document.]
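Description:
pR6Ko2_FRTcamFRT is a small (about 2.7 kb) bacterial plasmid from a GoldenBraid2.0 toolkit adapted for E. coli and other enterics. It is built on a pR6K backbone and assembled by Golden Gate cloning. Replication depends on the R6K γ origin, which fires only when the R6K initiator protein pi is supplied in trans. The plasmid is therefore maintained at high copy in a pir-expressing host such as Pir1 and cannot persist in ordinary strains. This conditional replication is convenient for a template plasmid, because carry-over template cannot produce false-positive resistant colonies in a pir-negative target strain. Selection is with chloramphenicol.

The payload is a roughly 0.9 kb synthetic cassette in which the cat promoter drives the chloramphenicol acetyltransferase gene. A minimal FRT site lies upstream of the cassette and a full-length FRT site lies downstream. According to the record, the cassette occupies the GoldenBraid grammar position of an assembled transcription unit. It can therefore be combined with other parts in higher-order assemblies, or amplified by PCR with homology arms to replace a chromosomal gene. Once a knockout has been selected on chloramphenicol, Flp recombinase can recombine the two FRT sites and excise the marker.

The feature table also shows a second cat promoter and cat coding sequence in the opposite orientation on the backbone, so the plasmid carries two chloramphenicol resistance genes. Other annotated backbone elements are rrnB T1 and T2 terminators, SP6 and T7 promoters flanking the cloning region, a tet promoter fragment, and a short lacZα remnant probably left over from the original cloning site.
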