Features (pLannotate 1.2.2; 13 found; start..end, strand, type, name):
     44..77      +  protein_bind   FRT (minimal): supports FLP-mediated excision but not integration (Turan and Bode, 2011) FLP recombinase from the Saccharomyces cerevisiae 2μ plasmid
    100..201     +  promoter       cat promoter: promoter of the E. coli cat gene encoding chloramphenicol acetyltransferase
    202..861     +  CDS            CmR: chloramphenicol acetyltransferase; cat; confers resistance to chloramphenicol
    874..921     +  protein_bind   FRT: FLP-mediated recombination occurs in the 8-bp core sequence TCTAGAAA (Turan and Bode, 2011). FLP recombinase from the Saccharomyces cerevisiae 2μ plasmid
   1007..1025    -  promoter       SP6 promoter: promoter for bacteriophage SP6 RNA polymerase
   1127..1173    +  terminator     rrnB T1 terminator: transcription terminator T1 from the E. coli rrnB gene
   1255..1611    +  rep_origin     R6K γ ori: γ replication origin from E. coli plasmid R6K; requires the R6K initiator protein pi for replication
   1623..1640    +  promoter       tet promoter (fragment): E. coli promoter for tetracycline efflux protein gene
   1728..2384    -  CDS            cat: CAT_ECOLX - Experimental evidence at protein level: Swiss-Prot protein existence level 1. This enzyme is an effector of chloramphenicol resistance in bacteria. From Escherichia coli. This protein is used as a marker in many commonly used cloning vectors, such as pACYC184.
   2385..2487    -  promoter       cat promoter: promoter of the E. coli cat gene encoding chloramphenicol acetyltransferase
   2506..2533    -  terminator     rrnB T2 terminator: transcription terminator T2 from the E. coli rrnB gene
   2674..2695    -  CDS            lacZα (fragment): LacZα fragment of β-galactosidase; lacZ fragment
   2698..2716    +  promoter       T7 promoter: promoter for bacteriophage T7 RNA polymerase
>Addgene plasmid #243904 | pR6Ko2_FRTcamFRT | addgene full sequence | sequence record 493441 | Addgene NGS Result
GGTCTCAGTCAGGAGATTCCGGGGATCCGTCGACCTGCAGTTCGAAGTTCCTATTCTCTAGAAAGTATAG
GAACTTCAGAGCGCTTTTGAAGCTCACGGGATCGGCACGTAAGAGGTTCCAACTTTCACCATAATGAAAT
AAGATCACTACCGGGCGTATTTTTTGAGTTATCGAGATTTTCAGGAGCTAAGGAAGCTAAAATGGAGAAA
AAAATCACTGGATATACCACCGTTGATATATCCCAATGGCATCGTAAAGAACATTTTGAGGCATTTCAGT
CAGTTGCTCAATGTACCTATAACCAGACCGTTCAGCTGGATATTACGGCCTTTTTAAAGACCGTAAAGAA
AAATAAGCACAAGTTTTATCCGGCCTTTATTCACATTCTTGCCCGCCTGATGAATGCTCATCCGGAATTC
CGTATGGCAATGAAAGACGGTGAGCTGGTGATATGGGATAGTGTTCACCCTTGTTACACCGTTTTCCATG
AGCAAACTGAAACGTTTTCATCGCTCTGGAGTGAATACCACGACGATTTCCGGCAGTTTCTACACATATA
TTCGCAAGATGTGGCGTGTTACGGTGAAAACCTGGCCTATTTCCCTAAAGGGTTTATTGAGAATATGTTT
TTCGTGTCAGCCAATCCCTGGGTGAGTTTCACCAGTTTTGATTTAAACGTGGCCAATATGGACAACTTCT
TCGCCCCCGTTTTCACCATGGGCAAATATTATACGCAAGGCGACAAGGTGCTGATGCCGCTGGCGATTCA
GGTTCATCATGCCGTTTGTGATGGCTTCCATGTCGGCAGAATGCTTAATGAATTACAACATTACTGCGAT
GAGTGGCAGGGCGTGGCGTAATAAGGGGATCTTGAAGTTCCTATTCCGAAGTTCCTATTCTCTAGAAAGT
ATAGGAACTTCGAAGCAGCTCCAGCCTACACGCTGTCAGGAGGATCGCTCTGCCATCTAGCACGCTTGAG
ACCTGCAGTGACTTGTATTCCGCGGTTCTATAGTGTCACCTAAATAGCTTGGCGTAATTTAGGTCATAGC
TGTTTCCTGTCGGACCAAAACGAAAAAAGGCCCCCCTTTCGGGAGGCCTCTCTGGAATTTGGTACCGAGC
AGGCATCAAATAAAACGAAAGGCTCAGTCGAAAGACTGGGCCTTTCGTTTTATCTGTTGTTTGTCGGTTG
AACGCTCTCTGACGTACCGCGGCCGCGTAGAGGATCTGTTGATCAGCAGTTCAACCTGTTGATAGTACGT
ACTAAGCTCTCATGTTTCACGTACTAAGCTCTCATGTTTAACGTACTAAGCTCTCATGTTTAACGAACTA
AACCCTCATGGCTAACGTACTAAGCTCTCATGGCTAACGTACTAAGCTCTCATGTTTCACGTACTAAGCT
CTCATGTTTGAACAATAAAATTAATATAAATCAGCAACTTAAATAGCCTCTAAGGTTTTAAGTTTTATAA
GAAAAAAAAGAATATATAAGGCTTTTAAAGCTTTTAAGGTTTAACGGTTGTGGACAACAAGCCAGGGATG
TAACGCACTGAGAAGCCCTTAGAGCCTCTCAAAGCAATTTTGAGTGACACAGGAACACTTAACGGCTGAC
ATGTGATCATGTTTGACAGCTTATCATCGAATTTCTGCCATTCATCCGCTTATTATCACTTATTCAGGCG
TAGCAACCAGGCGTTTAAGGGCACCAATAACTGCCTTAAAAAAATTACGCCCCGCCCTGCCACTCGTCGC
AATACTGTTGTAATTCATTAAGCATTCTGCCGACATGGAAGCCATCACAAACGGCATGATGAACCTGAAT
CGCCAGCGGCATCAGCACCTTGTCGCCTTGCGTATAGTATTTGCCCATCGTGAAAACGGGGGCGAAGAAG
TTGTCCATATTGGCCACGTTTAAATCAAAACTGGTGAAACTCACCCAGGGATTGGCTGACACGAAAAACA
TATTCTCAATAAACCCTTTAGGGAAATAGGCCAGGTTTTCACCGTAACACGCCACATCTTGCGAATATAT
GTGTAGAAACTGCCGGAAATCGTCGTGGTATTCACTCCAGAGGCTTGAAAACGTTTCAGTTTGCTCATGG
AAAACGGTGTAACAAGGGTGAACACTATCCCATATCACCAGCTCACCGTCTTTCATTGCCATACGAAATT
CCGGATGAGCATTCATCAGGCGGGCAAGAATGTGAATAAAGGCCGGATAAAACTTGTGCTTATTTTTCTT
TACGGTCTTTAAAAAGGCCGTAATATCCAGTTGAACGGTCTGGTTATAGGTACATTGAGCAACTGACTGA
AATGCCTCAAAATGTTCTTTACGATGCCATTGGGATATATCAACGGTGGTATATCCAGTGATTTTTTTCT
CCATTTTAGCTTCCTTAGCTCCTGAAAATCTCGATAACTCAAAAAATACGCCCGGTAGTGATCTTATTTC
ATTATGGTGAAAGTTGGAACCTCTTACGTGCCGATCATAACATTGTAGAAACGCAAAAAGGCCATCCGTC
AGGATGGCCTTCTGCTTAATTTGATGCCTGGCAGTTTATGGCGGGCGTCCTGCCCGCCCCCCTTTCAGCC
AAAAAACTTAAGACCGCCGGTCTTGTCCACTACCTTGCAGTAATGCGGTGGACAGGATCGGCGGTTTTCT
TTTCTCTTCTCAATGTAAAACGACGGCCAGTGAATTGTAATACGACTCACTATAGGGTTCCTGCA
